>Addgene plasmid #34186 | KHBD00024 | depositor partial sequence | sequence record 40753 | KHBD00024 sequence 597 bps
ATGAAGTCCCTGACGGCCGTCTGCCAGACAGGTGCCTCCGGAATGCCGGCCTTGAATGCCAGCGGGCGCA
TCCAGCGCCATCCCACGCACCGCGGCGACGGGGAGAACGCCGAGATGAAGATGTATCTGTCCAAACTGAA
GGACCTCGTTCCGTTCATGCCCAAGAACAGGAAGCTCACCAAGCTGGAGATCATCCAGCACGTCATCGAC
TACATCTGCGACCTGCAGACCGAGCTGGAGACGCACCCCGAGATGGGCAACTTCGATGCGGCAGCCGCTC
TGACGGCGGTGAACGGACTCCACGAGGACGAGGACAGCGACATGGAGGATGCGGATGCCGAGGCAGAAGC
GGAAGTCGATCCAGATATCCTCGCCCAGCGCCTGAATGCCGAGCAGCCGGCGAAAGTCTCTAGTCCCGCC
GCCCGTCTCCCGCTTACCGATCGCCAAACGCCCAACACTCTTGTGGCGCCCGCCCATCCGCAGCAGCATC
AGCAGCAGCAGCAACTGCAACTGCAGCAGCAACAACTGCAATCACAGCAGCAACTGTCCAACAGTTTAGC
AACGCCACAGAATGCGGAGAAAGACAGCAGACAGTCG
