>Addgene plasmid #34186 | KHBD00024 | addgene partial sequence | sequence record 41658 | M13-Rev 5'-CAGGAAACAGCTATGACC-3'
CAGCTGGATGGCAAATAATGATTTTATTTTGACTGATAGTGACCTGTTCGTTGCAACAAATTGATAAGCA
ATGCTTTCTTATAATGCCAACTTTGTACAAGAAAGTTGGCAACGACTGTCTGCTGTCTTTCTCCGCATTC
TGTGGCGTTGCTAAACTGTTGGACAGTTGCTGCTGTGATTGCAGTTGTTGCTGCTGCAGTTGCAGTTGCT
GCTGCTGCTGATGCTGCTGCGGATGGGCGGGCGCCACAAGAGTGTTGGGCGTTTGGCGATCGGTAAGCGG
GAGACGGGCGGCGGGACTAGAGACTTTCGCCGGCTGCTCGGCATTCAGGCGCTGGGCGAGGATATCTGGA
TCGACTTCCGCTTCTGCCTCGGCATCCGCATCCTCCATGTCGCTGTCCTCGTCCTCGTGGAGTCCGTTCA
CCGCCGTCAGAGCGGCTGCCGCATCGAAGTTGCCCATCTCGGGGTGCGTCTCCAGCTCGGTCTGCAGGTC
GCAGATGTAGTCGATGACGTGCTGGATGATCTCCAGCTTGGTGAGCTTCCTGTTCTTGGGCATGAACGGA
ACGAGGTCCTTCAGTTTGGACAGATACATCTTCATCTCGGCGTTCTCCCCGTCGCCGCGGTGCGTGGGAT
GGCGCTGGATGCGCCCGCTGGCATTCAAGGCCGGCATTCCGGAGGCACCTGTCTGGCAGACGGCCGTCAG
G
