[The description below was written by a language model from this plasmid's Addgene catalogue record.]
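Description:
KHBD00024 is a Gateway entry-type clone built in the pDONR221 donor vector backbone (Invitrogen), carrying the open reading frame of the Drosophila melanogaster gene extra macrochaetae (emc, CG1007). The plasmid is propagated in E. coli as a high-copy construct under kanamycin selection. The insert, recorded as 597 bp, was introduced by Gateway recombination cloning into a backbone of roughly 2.5 kb. In a pDONR221-derived clone, the ORF replaces the donor vector's counter-selectable cassette and ends up flanked by attL recombination sites, although no feature table is provided here to confirm the exact site layout. M13 forward and reverse primer sites on either side of the insert are listed for sequence verification.

The vector is a shuttle intermediate rather than an expression plasmid. The record lists no promoter, tag or reporter acting on the insert, and none would be expected in this kind of backbone. The depositor notes that ORFs in this collection were cloned open-ended, without a stop codon, which allows the emc coding sequence to be moved by LR recombination into destination vectors that add C-terminal as well as N-terminal fusion partners. emc encodes a helix-loop-helix family protein (one of its recorded aliases is bHLHb28). The clone belongs to a collection of Drosophila ORFs associated with a study on automated screening of protein–DNA interactions at fly regulatory elements, so its typical use is as a source clone for generating fusion constructs for such interaction assays or other expression applications.
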