Addgene plasmid #34186: KHBD00024
Depositing lab: Bart Deplancke. Depositing organization: Swiss Federal Institute of Technology (EPFL). Publication: Automated protein-DNA interaction screening of Drosophila regulatory elements. Korneel Hens, Jean-Daniel Feuz, Alina Isakova, Antonina Lagovitina, Andreas Massouras, Julien Bryois, Patrick Callaerts, Susan E. Celniker, Bart Deplancke. Nat Methods. 2011 Oct 30;8(12):1065-70. 10.1038/nmeth.1763 PubMed 22037703.
Backbone
  Vector backbone: pDONR221
  Backbone manufacturer: Invitrogen
  Backbone size w/o insert (bp): 2536
  Vector type: Gateway Donor Vector
Growth in bacteria
  Bacterial resistance: Kanamycin, 50 μg/mL
  Growth temperature: 37°C
  Growth strain: DH5alpha
  Copy number: High Copy
Gene/Insert
  Gene/Insert name: CG1007 (alt names: FBgn0000575; emc; extra macrochaetae)
  Species: D. melanogaster (fly)
  Insert size (bp): 597
  Entrez Gene: emc (a.k.a. Dmel_CG1007, 0094/26, 0203/10, 0587/01, 0977/09, Ach, CG1007, Dm0688, Dmel\CG1007, Emc, bHLHb28, gov, l(3)04322, l(3)05592, l(3)61Da, l(3)j4E11, ms(3)61CD)
  Cloning method: Gateway Cloning
  Sequencing primers: 5′ M13F; 3′ M13R
Terms and licenses: Academic/Nonprofit Terms; Industry Terms: Not Available to Industry
Depositor comments: Please note that the ORFs in this collection were cloned open-ended (without a stop codon).
How to cite: KHBD00024 was a gift from Bart Deplancke (Addgene plasmid # 34186 ; http://n2t.net/addgene:34186 ; RRID:Addgene_34186)
